Addgene plasmid #237076: LgBiT-KRAS 4B(G12V) BiBiT-Ready Vector
Purpose: Express LgBiT-KRAS 4B(G12V) Fusion Protein in Mammalian Cells under a CMV promoter
Depositing lab: Promega Corporation.
Backbone
  Vector backbone: pFN217K LgBiT CMV-Hyg Flexi Vector
  Vector type: Mammalian Expression
  Selectable markers: Hygromycin
Growth in bacteria
  Bacterial resistance: Kanamycin, 50 μg/mL
  Growth temperature: 37°C
  Growth strain: DH5alpha
  Copy number: High Copy
Gene/Insert
  Gene/Insert name: KRAS
  Species: H. sapiens (human)
  Mutation: G12V
  Entrez Gene: KRAS (a.k.a. 'C-K-RAS, C-K-RAS, CFC2, K-RAS2A, K-RAS2B, K-RAS4A, K-RAS4B, K-Ras, K-Ras 2, KI-RAS, KRAS1, KRAS2, NS, NS3, OES, RALD, RASK2, c-Ki-ras, c-Ki-ras2)
  Promoter: CMV
  Tag / fusion protein: LgBiT (N terminal on backbone)
  Cloning method: Other
Terms and licenses: Academic/Nonprofit Terms; Industry Terms
How to cite: LgBiT-KRAS 4B(G12V) BiBiT-Ready Vector was a gift from Promega Corporation (Addgene plasmid # 237076 ; http://n2t.net/addgene:237076 ; RRID:Addgene_237076)
