[The description below was written by a language model from this plasmid's Addgene catalogue record and pLannotate feature annotations shown in this document.]
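Description:
LgBiT-KRAS 4B(G12V) BiBiT-Ready Vector is a 5.4 kb mammalian expression plasmid built on the pFN217K LgBiT CMV-Hyg Flexi backbone. It is maintained in E. coli at high copy through a ColE1/pUC-type origin and selected with kanamycin. Resistance comes from a neo/nptII aminoglycoside phosphotransferase gene preceded by the synthetic bacterial EM7 promoter. For selection in mammalian cells it carries a separate hygromycin phosphotransferase (hph) cassette driven by the SV40 enhancer/early promoter and terminated by a synthetic poly(A) signal.

The payload is human KRAS, isoform 4B according to the name, bearing the oncogenic G12V substitution that locks the small GTPase in its active state. It is fused at its N terminus to LgBiT. The feature table annotates this tag as a NanoLuc fragment, which fits LgBiT being the large subunit of the split NanoLuc (NanoBiT) complementation system: it has little activity alone and regains luciferase activity when paired with a small complementary peptide. An SP6 promoter sits just upstream of the fusion, which could allow in vitro transcription, and an SV40 poly(A) signal follows it.

The record lists CMV as the promoter. The annotation shows a short minimal CMV fragment on the same strand as the fusion. It also shows a full CMV enhancer and promoter fragment in the opposite orientation, pointing toward the EM7-neo region. This suggests a divergent arrangement around a shared enhancer, but the record does not explain it, nor does it define "BiBiT-Ready." The stated purpose is simply expression of the LgBiT-KRAS(G12V) fusion in mammalian cells, most plausibly for luminescence-based complementation or proximity assays of KRAS interactions or target engagement.
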