Features (pLannotate 1.2.2; 15 found; start..end, strand, type, name):
     17..98      -  polyA_signal   SV40 poly(A) signal: SV40 polyadenylation signal
    121..204     -  CDS            large T antigen (fragment): large T antigen from SV40 (simian virus 40)
    260..292     -  misc_feature   MCS (fragment): pUC18/19 multiple cloning site
    301..867     -  CDS            K-Ras (G12V): human oncoprotein generated by the G12V mutation in the small GTPase K-Ras
    925..1398    -  CDS            Nluc (fragment): NanoLuc® luciferase human codon-optimized
   1437..1455    -  promoter       SP6 promoter: promoter for bacteriophage SP6 RNA polymerase
   1481..1503    -  promoter       minimal CMV promoter (fragment): human cytomegalovirus (CMV) immediate early promoter
   1513..1878    +  enhancer       CMV enhancer: human cytomegalovirus immediate early enhancer
   1880..2067    +  promoter       CMV promoter (fragment): human cytomegalovirus (CMV) immediate early promoter
   2086..2133    +  promoter       EM7 promoter: synthetic bacterial promoter&nbsp
   2165..2956    +  CDS            neo: KKA2_KLEPN - Also known as kan, nptII. Experimental evidence at protein level: Swiss-Prot protein existence level 1. Resistance to kanamycin, neomycin, paromomycin, ribostamycin, butirosin and gentamicin B. From Klebsiella pneumoniae.
   3117..3705    -  rep_origin     ori: high-copy-number ColE1/pMB1/pBR322/pUC origin of replication
   3831..3879    -  polyA_signal   poly(A) signal: synthetic polyadenylation signal
   3918..4940    -  CDS            hph: KHYB_ECOLX - Experimental evidence at protein level: Swiss-Prot protein existence level 1. The aminoglycoside phosphotransferases achieve inactivation of their antibiotic substrates by phosphorylation. Only phosphorylates hygromycin and closely related compounds such as demethyl analogs and destomycin. From Escherichia coli.
   4971..5328    -  promoter       SV40 promoter: SV40 enhancer and early promoter
>Addgene plasmid #237076 | LgBiT-KRAS 4B(G12V) BiBiT-Ready Vector | addgene full sequence | sequence record 471923 | Addgene NGS Result
AAGACGCGTGACGTCGGCAGTGAAAAAAATGCTTTATTTGTGAAATTTGTGATGCTATTGCTTTATTTGT
AACCATTATAAGCTGCAATAAACAAGTTAACAACAACAATTGCATTCATTTTATGTTTCAGGTTCAGGGG
GAGGTGTGGGAGGTTTTTTAAAGCAAGTAAAACCTCTACAAATGTGGTATGGCTGATTATGATCCGCGGC
CGCAATACGTCGACGTTATCAGCTGACTTCGTACGAGAGCCTAGGTGTTTCTAGAGGATCCCCGGGTACC
GAGCCCGAATTCGTTTAAACTTACATAATTACACACTTTGTCTTTGACTTCTTTTTCTTCTTTTTACCAT
CTTTGCTCATCTTTTCTTTATGTTTTCGAATTTCTCGAACTAATGTATAGAAGGCATCATCAACACCCTG
TCTTGTCTTTGCTGATGTTTCAATAAAAGGAATTCCATAACTTCTTGCTAAGTCCTGAGCCTGTTTTGTG
TCTACTGTTCTAGAAGGCAAATCACATTTATTTCCTACTAGGACCATAGGTACATCTTCAGAGTCCTTAA
CTCTTTTAATTTGTTCTCTATAATGGTGAATATCTTCAAATGATTTAGTATTATTTATGGCAAATACACA
AAGAAAGCCCTCCCCAGTCCTCATGTACTGGTCCCTCATTGCACTGTACTCCTCTTGACCTGCTGTGTCG
AGAATATCCAAGAGACAGGTTTCTCCATCAATTACTACTTGCTTCCTGTAGGAATCCTCTATTGTTGGAT
CATATTCGTCCACAAAATGATTCTGAATTAGCTGTATCGTCAAGGCACTCTTGCCTACGCCAACAGCTCC
AACTACCACAAGTTTATATTCAGTCATGGCGATCGCACCGCTCGAGCCTCCACCTCCGCTCCCGCCACCA
CCGGAGCTCCCACTGTTGATGGTTACTCGGAACAGCATGGAGCCGTCGGGGGTGATCAGGCGCTCGTCGA
TAATTTTGTTGCCGTTCCACAGGGTCCCTGTTACAGTGATCTTTTTGCCGTCGAACACGGCGATGCCTTC
ATACGGCCGTCCGAAATAGTTCAGCATGTTCGGCGTAACCCCGTCGATTACCAGTGTGCCATAGGGCAGG
ATCACCTTAAAGTGATGATCATCCACAGGGTACACCACCTTAAACACCTCTTCGATCTGGGCCATTTGGT
CGGCGCTCAGACCTTCATACGGGATGATGACATGGATGTCGATCTTCAGGGCATTTTCACCGCTCCGGAC
AATCCTTTGGATCGGAGTTACGGACACGGCGAGATTCTGCAGCAAACTGGACACACCTCCCTGTTCAAGG
ACTTGGTCCAGGTTGTAGGCGGCTGTCTGTTCCCAGTCCCCAACGAAATCTTCGAGTGTGAAGACCATGG
TGAGCGCTAGCTGCAAAAAGAACAAGTAGCTTGTATTCTATAGTGTCACCTAAATGGGCGATCTGACGGT
TCACTAAACCAGCTCTGCTTATATAGGCCTCCCTGGCGCGCCACTAGTTATTAATAGTAATCAATTACGG
GGTCATTAGTTCATAGCCCATATATGGAGTTCCGCGTTACATAACTTACGGTAAATGGCCCGCCTGGCTG
ACCGCCCAACGACCCCCGCCCATTGACGTCAATAATGACGTATGTTCCCATAGTAACGCCAATAGGGACT
TTCCATTGACGTCAATGGGTGGAGTATTTACGGTAAACTGCCCACTTGGCAGTACATCAAGTGTATCATA
TGCCAAGTCCGCCCCCTATTGACGTCAATGACGGTAAATGGCCCGCCTGGCATTATGCCCAGTACATGAC
CTTACGGGACTTTCCTACTTGGCAGTACATCTACGTATTAGTCATCGCTATTACCATGGTGATGCGGTTT
TGGCAGTACACCAATGGGCGTGGATAGCGGTTTGACTCACGGGGATTTCCAAGTCTCCACCCCATTGACG
TCAATGGGAGTTTGTTTTGGCACCAAAATCAACGGGACTTTCCAAAATGTCGTAATAACCCCGCCCCGTT
GACGCAAATGGGCGGTAGGCGTGTACGGTGGGAGGTCAAATCGAATTCTAATACTGTTGACAATTAATCA
TCGGCATAGTATATCGGCATAGTATAATACGACAAGGTGAGGAACTAAACCCAGGAGGCAGATCATGATT
GAACAAGATGGATTGCACGCAGGTTCTCCGGCCGCTTGGGTGGAGAGGCTATTCGGCTATGACTGGGCAC
AACAGACAATCGGCTGCTCTGATGCCGCCGTGTTCCGGCTGTCAGCGCAGGGGCGCCCGGTTCTTTTTGT
CAAGACCGACCTGTCCGGTGCCCTGAATGAACTGCAGGACGAGGCAGCGCGGCTATCGTGGCTGGCCACG
ACGGGCGTTCCTTGCGCAGCTGTGCTCGACGTTGTCACTGAAGCGGGAAGGGACTGGCTGCTATTGGGCG
AAGTGCCGGGGCAGGATCTCCTGTCATCTCACCTTGCTCCTGCCGAGAAAGTATCCATCATGGCTGATGC
AATGCGGCGGCTGCATACGCTTGATCCGGCTACCTGCCCATTCGACCACCAAGCGAAACATCGCATCGAG
CGAGCACGTACTCGGATGGAAGCCGGTCTTGTCGATCAGGATGATCTGGACGAAGAGCATCAGGGGCTCG
CGCCAGCCGAACTGTTCGCCAGGCTCAAGGCGCGCATGCCCGACGGCGAGGATCTCGTCGTGACCCATGG
CGATGCCTGCTTGCCGAATATCATGGTGGAAAATGGCCGCTTTTCTGGATTCATCGACTGTGGCCGGCTG
GGTGTGGCGGACCGCTATCAGGACATAGCGTTGGCTACCCGTGATATTGCTGAAGAGCTTGGCGGCGAAT
GGGCTGACCGCTTCCTCGTGCTTTACGGTATCGCCGCTCCCGATTCGCAGCGCATCGCCTTCTATCGCCT
TCTTGACGAGTTCTTCTGATTCGAAATGACCGACCAAGCGACGCCCAACCGGTATCAGCTCACTCAAAGG
CGGTAATACGGTTATCCACAGAATCAGGGGATAACGCAGGAAAGAACATGTGAGCAAAAGGCCAGCAAAA
GGCCAGGAACCGTAAAAAGGCCGCGTTGCTGGCGTTTTTCCATAGGCTCCGCCCCCCTGACGAGCATCAC
AAAAATCGACGCTCAAGTCAGAGGTGGCGAAACCCGACAGGACTATAAAGATACCAGGCGTTTCCCCCTG
GAAGCTCCCTCGTGCGCTCTCCTGTTCCGACCCTGCCGCTTACCGGATACCTGTCCGCCTTTCTCCCTTC
GGGAAGCGTGGCGCTTTCTCATAGCTCACGCTGTAGGTATCTCAGTTCGGTGTAGGTCGTTCGCTCCAAG
CTGGGCTGTGTGCACGAACCCCCCGTTCAGCCCGACCGCTGCGCCTTATCCGGTAACTATCGTCTTGAGT
CCAACCCGGTAAGACACGACTTATCGCCACTGGCAGCAGCCACTGGTAACAGGATTAGCAGAGCGAGGTA
TGTAGGCGGTGCTACAGAGTTCTTGAAGTGGTGGCCTAACTACGGCTACACTAGAAGGACAGTATTTGGT
ATCTGCGCTCTGCTGAAGCCAGTTACCTTCGGAAAAAGAGTTGGTAGCTCTTGATCCGGCAAACAAACCA
CCGCTGGTAGCGGTGGTTTTTTTGTTTGCAAGCAGCAGATTACGCGCAGAAAAAAAGGATTTCAAGAAGA
TCCTTTGATCTTTTCTACGGGGTCTGACGCTCAGTGGAACGAAAACTCACGTTAAGGGATTTTGGTCATG
AGATTATCAAAAAGGATCTTCACCTAGATCCTTTTATAGTCCGGAATCGTCACACAAAAAACCAACACAC
AGATGTAATGAAAATAAAGATATTTTATTGCGGCCATCGTGATGGCTAGAGTCTAAACTCGACCTACCTC
CTTAGCGCGCGGTCGTGTACTGGGCCGGCGGTTGCCGCTGTCGGCCAGCACCTCGACGCAGCCGTCGGTC
CATACGGCTGCGCTCCGGCGAGCGATTTGTGTGCGACCGACGGTGCCGGCCCCGCTGCGGACGATGGCAT
CGCAGCGGCCTTGAGCCCAGGCAGCATCGTCGAAGTTGCCGTCCACGAGGCTCTGGTAGAGCTGATCCAG
GCCGATGCGCAGCATGTAGGCTCGCAGACGAGGGCTGCCGGCCAGCTCGGGATGCCGGCGCTCGAAGTAG
CGAGTCTGCTGCTCCATGCAAGCCAGCCAGGGCCGCCAGAAGAAGATGTTGGCCACCTCGTACTGACTGT
CCCCGAACATAGCTTCGGACCAGTCGATTACGGCGGTGATGCGGCCGTTGTCGGTCAGGACGTTGTTGCT
GCCGAAGTCGGCATGGACGAGGTGGCGCACCTCGGGACAGTCTTCGGCCCACAGCATCAGTTCGTCCAGG
GCTTGAGCTACGCTGGCGGACACGGTGTCGTCCATCACGGTCTGCCAGTGGTAGACATGGGGATCAGCAA
TGGCGCAAATGAAATCCCGCCAGGTTGTGTACTGGCCGATGCCTTGGGGCCCGAATGGGCCGAAGCCGCT
GGTTTGACTGAGGTCGGCGGCGGCAATAGCATCCATAGCTTCGGCGACAGGCTGTAACACAGCAGGCAGC
TCTGTTTCGGGGAGGTCTTGGAGAGTAACGCCTTGGGCGCGTCTACTGATGCAGTATGTCAGGCTCTCGC
TGAACTCGCCGATGTCCAACACTTCGGGGATGGGTAGTGCAGCGCTGGCGAAGTGGCGGTACACGTAGCG
GTCTTTGTAGAAGCCATCAGCGCAGCTATTCACCCGCAGTACATAGCCGCGTCCGCCGACATCGAAGCTG
AAGGCTCGGCTCTCTTCGCCCTCCGACAACTGCATCAGGTCGCTCACACTGTCGAACTTCTCGATGAGAA
ATTTTTCAACGCTGGTAGCGGTGAGTTCGGGCTTCTTCATGGTGGCGCTAGTGTCAGAAGAATCGAGCTT
TTTGCAAAAGCCTAGGCCTCCAAAAAAGCCTCCTCACTACTTCTGGAATAGCTCAGAGGCCGAGGCGGCC
TCGGCCTCTGCATAAATAAAAAAAATTAGTCAGCCATGGGGCGGAGAATGGGCGGAACTGGGCGGAGTTA
GGGGCGGGATGGGCGGAGTTAGGGGCGGGACTATGGTTGCTGACTAATTGAGATGCATGCTTTGCATACT
TCTGCCTGCTGGGGAGCCTGGGGACTTTCCACACCTGGTTGCTGACTAATTGAGATGCATGCTTTGCATA
CTTCTGCCTGCTGGGGAGCCTGGGGACTTTCCACACCCTAACTGACACACATTCCACAGCTGGTTCTTTC
CGCCTCAGAAGGTACCTAACCAAGTTCCTCTTTCAGAGGTTATTTCAGGCCATGGTGCTGCGC
